Addgene plasmid #126520: p-AAV2-hSyn-MerMAID1-Citrine
Purpose: Anion-conducting Channelrhodopsin with near-complete desensitization in continuous light. Codon-optimized for mammalian expression (human/mouse).
Depositing lab: Peter Hegemann. Depositing organization: Humboldt-Universitaet zu Berlin. Publication: MerMAIDs: a family of metagenomically discovered marine anion-conducting and intensely desensitizing channelrhodopsins. Oppermann J, Fischer P, Silapetere A, Liepe B, Rodriguez-Rozada S, Flores-Uribe J, Peter E, Keidel A, Vierock J, Kaufmann J, Broser M, Luck M, Bartl F, Hildebrandt P, Simon Wiegert J, Beja O, Hegemann P, Wietek J. Nat Commun. 2019 Jul 25;10(1):3315. doi: 10.1038/s41467-019-11322-6. PubMed 31346176.
Backbone
  Vector backbone: pAAV2
  Backbone size w/o insert (bp): 5309
  Vector type: AAV
Growth in bacteria
  Bacterial resistance: Ampicillin, 100 μg/mL
  Growth temperature: 37°C
  Growth strain: NEB Stable
  Copy number: High Copy
Gene/Insert
  Gene/Insert name: MerMAID1
  Species: Synthetic
  Insert size (bp): 786
  Promoter: human synapsin
  Tag / fusion protein: Citrine (C terminal on insert)
  Cloning method: Gibson Cloning
  Sequencing primers: 5′ ttcccggccaccttggtcgcgtc
Terms and licenses: Academic/Nonprofit Terms; Industry Terms: Not Available to Industry
Depositor comments: Please visit https://www.biorxiv.org/content/early/2019/04/12/607804.full.pdf for BioRxiv preprint.
How to cite: p-AAV2-hSyn-MerMAID1-Citrine was a gift from Peter Hegemann (Addgene plasmid # 126520 ; http://n2t.net/addgene:126520 ; RRID:Addgene_126520)
