[The description below was written by a language model from this plasmid's Addgene catalogue record and pLannotate feature annotations shown in this document.]
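Description:
p-AAV2-hSyn-MerMAID1-Citrine is an adeno-associated virus transfer plasmid built on a pAAV2 backbone for neuron-targeted expression of an optogenetic silencing tool. It is maintained in E. coli through a high-copy ColE1/pUC-type origin and selected with ampicillin via the β-lactamase gene and its native promoter. An f1 phage origin is also present. Short lacZα, lacI and SV40 large T antigen fragments flagged by the annotation appear to be backbone remnants rather than functional elements. Two AAV2 inverted terminal repeats (one annotated as a fragment) bracket the expression cassette and provide the cis signals needed for replication and packaging of the intervening DNA into recombinant AAV particles when helper functions are supplied in trans.

Between the ITRs, the human synapsin I promoter drives neuron-specific transcription of MerMAID1, a synthetic 786 bp coding sequence codon-optimized for human/mouse expression. The feature table does not annotate it, but it presumably occupies the gap between the promoter and Citrine. MerMAID1 is an anion-conducting channelrhodopsin from a family discovered in marine metagenomes, notable for near-complete desensitization of its photocurrent under continuous illumination. It is fused at its C terminus to the yellow fluorescent protein Citrine, which allows expressing cells and protein localization to be visualized. A WPRE downstream of the fusion enhances transcript stability and expression, and a bovine growth hormone polyadenylation signal terminates the message. The construct is suited to producing AAV, or to direct transfection, for light-gated, transient chloride-based inhibition of neuronal activity and for biophysical study of this channelrhodopsin.
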