Features (pLannotate 1.2.2; 13 found; start..end, strand, type, name):
    182..770     -  rep_origin     ori: high-copy-number ColE1/pMB1/pBR322/pUC origin of replication
    941..1801    -  CDS            AmpR: β-lactamase; bla; confers resistance to ampicillin, carbenicillin, and related antibiotics
   1802..1906    -  promoter       AmpR promoter: bla
   1959..2387    -  rep_origin     f1 ori (sequence partly withheld): f1 bacteriophage origin of replication; arrow indicates direction of (+) strand synthesis
   2392..2461    -  CDS            lacZα (fragment): LacZα fragment of β-galactosidase; lacZ fragment
   2456..2588    -  repeat_region  AAV2 ITR (fragment): inverted terminal repeat of adeno-associated virus serotype 2 inverted
   2688..3135    +  promoter       hSyn promoter: human synapsin I promoter; confers neuron-specific expression (Kügler et al., 2003)
   3959..4675    +  CDS            Citrine: Citrine is a basic (constitutively fluorescent) yellow fluorescent protein published in 2001, derived from Aequorea victoria. It has moderate acid sensitivity.
   4691..5279    +  misc_feature   WPRE: woodchuck hepatitis virus posttranscriptional regulatory element
   5320..5527    +  polyA_signal   bGH poly(A) signal: bovine growth hormone polyadenylation signal
   5558..5626    -  CDS            large T antigen (fragment): large T antigen from SV40 (simian virus 40)
   5697..5830    +  repeat_region  AAV2 ITR: inverted terminal repeat of adeno-associated virus serotype 2 inverted
   5824..5880    -  CDS            lacI (fragment): lac repressor; lacI; The lac repressor binds to the lac operator to inhibit transcription in E. coli. This inhibition can be relieved by adding lactose or isopropyl-β-D-thiogalactopyranoside (IPTG).
>Addgene plasmid #126520 | p-AAV2-hSyn-MerMAID1-Citrine | addgene full sequence | sequence record 263275 | Addgene NGS Result
CTTCCGCTTCCTCGCTCACTGACTCGCTGCGCTCGGTCGTTCGGCTGCGGCGAGCGGTATCAGCTCACTC
AAAGGCGGTAATACGGTTATCCACAGAATCAGGGGATAACGCAGGAAAGAACATGTGAGCAAAAGGCCAG
CAAAAGGCCAGGAACCGTAAAAAGGCCGCGTTGCTGGCGTTTTTCCATAGGCTCCGCCCCCCTGACGAGC
ATCACAAAAATCGACGCTCAAGTCAGAGGTGGCGAAACCCGACAGGACTATAAAGATACCAGGCGTTTCC
CCCTGGAAGCTCCCTCGTGCGCTCTCCTGTTCCGACCCTGCCGCTTACCGGATACCTGTCCGCCTTTCTC
CCTTCGGGAAGCGTGGCGCTTTCTCATAGCTCACGCTGTAGGTATCTCAGTTCGGTGTAGGTCGTTCGCT
CCAAGCTGGGCTGTGTGCACGAACCCCCCGTTCAGCCCGACCGCTGCGCCTTATCCGGTAACTATCGTCT
TGAGTCCAACCCGGTAAGACACGACTTATCGCCACTGGCAGCAGCCACTGGTAACAGGATTAGCAGAGCG
AGGTATGTAGGCGGTGCTACAGAGTTCTTGAAGTGGTGGCCTAACTACGGCTACACTAGAAGAACAGTAT
TTGGTATCTGCGCTCTGCTGAAGCCAGTTACCTTCGGAAAAAGAGTTGGTAGCTCTTGATCCGGCAAACA
AACCACCGCTGGTAGCGGTGGTTTTTTTGTTTGCAAGCAGCAGATTACGCGCAGAAAAAAAGGATCTCAA
GAAGATCCTTTGATCTTTTCTACGGGGTCTGACGCTCAGTGGAACGAAAACTCACGTTAAGGGATTTTGG
TCATGAGATTATCAAAAAGGATCTTCACCTAGATCCTTTTAAATTAAAAATGAAGTTTTAAATCAATCTA
AAGTATATATGAGTAAACTTGGTCTGACAGTTACCAATGCTTAATCAGTGAGGCACCTATCTCAGCGATC
TGTCTATTTCGTTCATCCATAGTTGCCTGACTCCCCGTCGTGTAGATAACTACGATACGGGAGGGCTTAC
CATCTGGCCCCAGTGCTGCAATGATACCGCGAGACCCACGCTCACCGGCTCCAGATTTATCAGCAATAAA
CCAGCCAGCCGGAAGGGCCGAGCGCAGAAGTGGTCCTGCAACTTTATCCGCCTCCATCCAGTCTATTAAT
TGTTGCCGGGAAGCTAGAGTAAGTAGTTCGCCAGTTAATAGTTTGCGCAACGTTGTTGCCATTGCTACAG
GCATCGTGGTGTCACGCTCGTCGTTTGGTATGGCTTCATTCAGCTCCGGTTCCCAACGATCAAGGCGAGT
TACATGATCCCCCATGTTGTGCAAAAAAGCGGTTAGCTCCTTCGGTCCTCCGATCGTTGTCAGAAGTAAG
TTGGCCGCAGTGTTATCACTCATGGTTATGGCAGCACTGCATAATTCTCTTACTGTCATGCCATCCGTAA
GATGCTTTTCTGTGACTGGTGAGTACTCAACCAAGTCATTCTGAGAATAGTGTATGCGGCGACCGAGTTG
CTCTTGCCCGGCGTCAATACGGGATAATACCGCGCCACATAGCAGAACTTTAAAAGTGCTCATCATTGGA
AAACGTTCTTCGGGGCGAAAACTCTCAAGGATCTTACCGCTGTTGAGATCCAGTTCGATGTAACCCACTC
GTGCACCCAACTGATCTTCAGCATCTTTTACTTTCACCAGCGTTTCTGGGTGAGCAAAAACAGGAAGGCA
AAATGCCGCAAAAAAGGGAATAAGGGCGACACGGAAATGTTGAATACTCATACTCTTCCTTTTTCAATAT
TATTGAAGCATTTATCAGGGTTATTGTCTCATGAGCGGATACATATTTGAATGTATTTAGAAAAATAAAC
AAATAGGGGTTCCGCGCACATTTCCCCGAAAAGTGCCACCTAAATTGTAAGCGTTAATATTTTGTTAAAA
TTCGCGTTAAATTTTTGTTAAATCAGCTCATTTTTTAACCAATAGGCCGAAATCGGCAAAATCCCTTATA
AATCAAAAGAATAGACCGAGATAGGGT
[37 nt withheld, positions 2058-2094]
AAAGAACGTGGACTCCAACGTCAAAGG
[49 nt withheld, positions 2122-2170]
T
[91 nt withheld, positions 2172-2262]
G
[124 nt withheld, positions 2264-2387]
CCCATTCGCCATTCAGGCTGCGCAACTGTTGGGAAGGGCGATCGGTGCGGGCCTCTTCGCTATTACGCCA
GCTGCGCGCTCGCTCGCTCACTGAGGCCGCCCGGGCAAAGCCCGGGCGTCGGGCGACCTTTGGTCGCCCG
GCCTCAGTGAGCGAGCGAGCGCGCAGAGAGGGAGTGGCCAACTCCATCACTAGGGGTTCCTTGTAGTTAA
TGATTAACCCGCCATGCTACTTATCTACGTAGCCATGCTCTAGGAAGATCGTAGGTTAATTAATCTAGAC
TGCAGAGGGCCCTGCGTATGAGTGCAAGTGGGTTTTAGGACCAGGATGAGGCGGGGTGGGGGTGCCTACC
TGACGACCGACCCCGACCCACTGGACAAGCACCCAACCCCCATTCCCCAAATTGCGCATCCCCTATCAGA
GAGGGGGAGGGGAAACAGGATGCGGCGAGGCGCGTGCGCACTGCCAGCTTCAGCACCGCGGACAGTGCCT
TCGCCCCCGCCTGGCGGCGCGCGCCACCGCCGCCTCAGCACTGAAGGCGCGCTGACGTCACTCGCCGGTC
CCCCGCAAACTCCCCTTCCCGGCCACCTTGGTCGCGTCCGCGCCGCCGCCGGCCCAGCCGGACCGCACCA
CGCGAGGCGCGAGATAGGGGGGCACGGGCGCGACCATCTGCGCTGCGGCGCCGGCGACTCAGCGCTGCCT
CAGTCTGCGGTGGGCAGCGGAGGAGTCGTGTCGTGCCTGAGAGCGCAGTCGAATTCAAGCTGCTAGCGCC
ACCATGGTCCCTATCTACGCAACCTTCCAGCTGTTCGCCGTCCTGATTACCGCCGCCACTCTGGTCTTTT
ATGTGAGCCAGCTGAGAAATGGCAACAAGGGCGACTGGGAGCCCATCTACGTGTCCGGCGTGGAGTTCAT
CGCCTATCTGATGGCCCTGGTGCTGCCTGATGGCTACGCCTTCAGGTCCTTTCAGGACGATTCTGGCATC
ATCACCGTGCCCGTGTTCAGGTATGTGAGCTGGCTGGCCACCTGTCCAATCATCCTGAAGGTGCTGGTGA
CAGTGATCTCCCACGAGGACAATATCGACCAGGATGTGATCCTGAGGCTGATGCTGCTGATCACATGGAT
CGAGCTGCTGGGCTTCATGGGCTCTATGTACGTGGGCATGCTGAAGGTGTTTTGCATCGCCCTGGCCATC
ATCCTGTGCATCTATATGTACTATATCATCTGCACCACATGGAACAAGAATCACCACGAGAGCCTGCTGC
TGTCCTACCCCAAGGAGCGGTTCGAGCTGATGGCCCTGCTGATGGTGTCTTGGATCGTGTTTCCAATCCT
GTATATCGTGGGCCCCGAGTGCTTCGGCCTGATCTCTAACCAGTTTAGCATCATCGGCCACGTGATCGGC
GACGTGATCAGCAAGAATCTGTGGGGCCTGATGGCCTGGAAGCTGCGCCTGAAGATCAAGGATGGCCAGC
CCATGGAGCACGTGAACCCTCTGAAGATCGTGAGCAACGATGGCACTAATACTATGGAAAACTATCCCCT
GGACAAAATCATTCAGACCGCGGCACTCGAGATGGTGAGCAAGGGCGAGGAGCTGTTCACCGGGGTGGTG
CCCATCCTGGTCGAGCTGGACGGCGACGTAAACGGCCACAAGTTCAGCGTGTCCGGCGAGGGCGAGGGCG
ATGCCACCTACGGCAAGCTGACCCTGAAGTTCATCTGCACCACCGGCAAGCTGCCCGTGCCCTGGCCCAC
CCTCGTGACCACCTTCGGCTACGGCCTGATGTGCTTCGCCCGCTACCCCGACCACATGAAGCAGCACGAC
TTCTTCAAGTCCGCCATGCCCGAAGGCTACGTCCAGGAGCGCACCATCTTCTTCAAGGACGACGGCAACT
ACAAGACCCGCGCCGAGGTGAAGTTCGAGGGCGACACCCTGGTGAACCGCATCGAGCTGAAGGGCATCGA
CTTCAAGGAGGACGGCAACATCCTGGGGCACAAGCTGGAGTACAACTACAACAGCCACAACGTCTATATC
ATGGCCGACAAGCAGAAGAACGGCATCAAGGTGAACTTCAAGATCCGCCACAACATCGAGGACGGCAGCG
TGCAGCTCGCCGACCACTACCAGCAGAACACCCCCATCGGCGACGGCCCCGTGCTGCTGCCCGACAACCA
CTACCTGAGCTACCAGTCCGCCCTGAGCAAAGACCCCAACGAGAAGCGCGATCACATGGTCCTGCTGGAG
TTCGTGACCGCCGCCGGGATCACTCTCGGCATGGACGAGCTGTACAAGTAGAAGCTTATCGATAATCAAC
CTCTGGATTACAAAATTTGTGAAAGATTGACTGGTATTCTTAACTATGTTGCTCCTTTTACGCTATGTGG
ATACGCTGCTTTAATGCCTTTGTATCATGCTATTGCTTCCCGTATGGCTTTCATTTTCTCCTCCTTGTAT
AAATCCTGGTTGCTGTCTCTTTATGAGGAGTTGTGGCCCGTTGTCAGGCAACGTGGCGTGGTGTGCACTG
TGTTTGCTGACGCAACCCCCACTGGTTGGGGCATTGCCACCACCTGTCAGCTCCTTTCCGGGACTTTCGC
TTTCCCCCTCCCTATTGCCACGGCGGAACTCATCGCCGCCTGCCTTGCCCGCTGCTGGACAGGGGCTCGG
CTGTTGGGCACTGACAATTCCGTGGTGTTGTCGGGGAAATCATCGTCCTTTCCTTGGCTGCTCGCCTGTG
TTGCCACCTGGATTCTGCGCGGGACGTCCTTCTGCTACGTCCCTTCGGCCCTCAATCCAGCGGACCTTCC
TTCCCGCGGCCTGCTGCCGGCTCTGCGGCCTCTTCCGCGTCTTCGCCTTCGCCCTCAGACGAGTCGGATC
TCCCTTTGGGCCGCCTCCCCGCATCGATACCGTCGACCCGGGCGGCCGCTCATAAAGCTCGACTGTGCCT
TCTAGTTGCCAGCCATCTGTTGTTTGCCCCTCCCCCGTGCCTTCCTTGACCCTGGAAGGTGCCACTCCCA
CTGTCCTTTCCTAATAAAATGAGGAAATTGCATCGCATTGTCTGAGTAGGTGTCATTCTATTCTGGGGGG
TGGGGTGGGGCAGGACAGCAAGGGGGAGGATTGGGAAGACAATAGCAGGCATGCTGGGGATGCGGTCCGG
ACTGTACAATTGCATTCATTTTATGTTTCAGGTTCAGGGGGAGATGTGGGAGGTTTTTTAAAGCAAGTAA
AACCTCTACAAATGTGGTAAAATCGATAAGGATCTTCCTAGAGCATGGCTACGTAGATAAGTAGCATGGC
GGGTTAATCATTAACTACAAGGAACCCCTAGTGATGGAGTTGGCCACTCCCTCTCTGCGCGCTCGCTCGC
TCACTGAGGCCGGGCGACCAAAGGTCGCCCGACGCCCGGGCTTTGCCCGGGCGGCCTCAGTGAGCGAGCG
AGCGCGCAGCTGCATTAATGAATCGGCCAACGCGCGGGGAGAGGCGGTTTGCGTATTGGGCGCT
