>Addgene plasmid #126520 | p-AAV2-hSyn-MerMAID1-Citrine | depositor partial sequence | sequence record 241950 | MerMAID1
ATGGTCCCTATCTACGCAACCTTCCAGCTGTTCGCCGTCCTGATTACCGCCGCCACTCTGGTCTTTTATG
TGAGCCAGCTGAGAAATGGCAACAAGGGCGACTGGGAGCCCATCTACGTGTCCGGCGTGGAGTTCATCGC
CTATCTGATGGCCCTGGTGCTGCCTGATGGCTACGCCTTCAGGTCCTTTCAGGACGATTCTGGCATCATC
ACCGTGCCCGTGTTCAGGTATGTGAGCTGGCTGGCCACCTGTCCAATCATCCTGAAGGTGCTGGTGACAG
TGATCTCCCACGAGGACAATATCGACCAGGATGTGATCCTGAGGCTGATGCTGCTGATCACATGGATCGA
GCTGCTGGGCTTCATGGGCTCTATGTACGTGGGCATGCTGAAGGTGTTTTGCATCGCCCTGGCCATCATC
CTGTGCATCTATATGTACTATATCATCTGCACCACATGGAACAAGAATCACCACGAGAGCCTGCTGCTGT
CCTACCCCAAGGAGCGGTTCGAGCTGATGGCCCTGCTGATGGTGTCTTGGATCGTGTTTCCAATCCTGTA
TATCGTGGGCCCCGAGTGCTTCGGCCTGATCTCTAACCAGTTTAGCATCATCGGCCACGTGATCGGCGAC
GTGATCAGCAAGAATCTGTGGGGCCTGATGGCCTGGAAGCTGCGCCTGAAGATCAAGGATGGCCAGCCCA
TGGAGCACGTGAACCCTCTGAAGATCGTGAGCAACGATGGCACTAATACTATGGAAAACTATCCCCTGGA
CAAAATCATTCAGACC
